>Addgene plasmid #202929 | Salsa-BC88-P1H4 | addgene full sequence | sequence record 413471 | Addgene NGS Result
AGCGCCCAATACGCAAACCGCCTCTCCCCGCGCGTTGGCCGATTCATTAATGCAGTCGAGGGATCTCCAT
AAGAGAAGAGGGACAGCTATGACTGGGAGTAGTCAGGAGAGGAGGAAAAATCTGGCTAGTAAAACATGTA
AGGAAAATTTTAGGGATGTTAAAGAAAAAAATAACACAAAACAAAATATAAAAAAAATCTAACCTCAAGT
CAAGGCTTTTCTATGGAATAAGGAATGGACAGCAGGGGGCTGTTTCATATACTGATGACCTCTTTATAGC
CAACCTTTGTTCATGGCAGCCAGCATATGGGCATATGTTGCCAAACTCTAAACCAAATACTCATTCTGAT
GTTTTAAATGATTTGCCCTCCCATATGTCCTTCCGAGTGAGAGACACAAAAAATTCCAACACACTATTGC
AATGAAAATAAATTTCCTTTATTAGCCAGAAGTCAGATGCTCAAGGGGCTTCATGATGTCCCCATAATTT
TTGGCAGAGGGAAAAAGATCGATCTCAGTGGTATTTGTGAGCCAGGGCATTGGCCACACCAGCCACCACC
TTCTGATAGGCAGCCTGCACCTGAGGAGTGAATTCTTTGCCAAAATGATGAGACAGCACAACAACCAGCA
CGTTGCCCAGGAGCTGTAGGAAAGAGAAGAAGGCATGAACATGGTTAGCAGAGGGGCCCGGTTTGGACTC
AGAGTATTTTATCCTCATCTCAAACAGTGTATATCATTGTAACCATAAAGAGAAAGGCAGGATGATGACC
AGGGTGTAGTTGTTTCTACCAATAAGAATATTTCCACGCCAGCCAGAATTTATATGCAGAAATATTCTAC
CTTATCATTTAATTATAACAATTGTTCTCTAAAACTGTGCTGAAGTACAATATAATATACCCTGATTGCC
TTGAAAAAAAAGTGATTAGAGAAAGTACTTACAATCTGACAAATAAACAAAAGTGAATTTAAAAATTCGT
TACAAATGCAAGCTAAAGTTTAACGAAAAAGTTACAGAAAATGAAAAGAAAATAAGAGGAGACAATGGTT
GTCAACAGAGTAGAAAGTGAAAGAAACAAAATTATCATGAGGGTCCATGGTGATACAAGGGACATCTTCC
CATTCTAAACAACACCCTGAAAACTTTGCCCCCTCCATATAACATGAATTTTACAATAGCGAAAAAGAAA
GAACAATCAAGGGTCCCCAAACTCACCCTGAAGTTCTCAGCTCTAGAGATATCGTCGAGGCCGCGCTAGC
GTTTAAACTGTCGACCTTAATTAAGAGATCTGCTCGAGGCGCGTCAGCTGACTAGAGGATCCCCGGGTAC
CGAGCTCGAATTCGGGGCCGCGGAGGCTGGATCGGTCCCGGTGTCTTCTATGGAGGTCAAAACAGCGTGG
ATGGCGTCTCCAGGCGATCTGACGGTTCACTAAACGAGCTCTGCTTATATAGGCCTCCCACCGTACACGC
CTACCTCGACCCGGGTACCGAGCTCGACTTTCACTTTTCTCTATCACTGATAGGGAGTGGTAAACTCGAC
TTTCACTTTTCTCTATCACTGATAGGGAGTGGTAAACTCGACTTTCACTTTTCTCTATCACTGATAGGGA
GTGGTAAACTCGACTTTCACTTTTCTCTATCACTGATAGGGAGTGGTAAACTCGACTTTCACTTTTCTCT
ATCACTGATAGGGAGTGGTAAACTCGACCTATATAAGCAGAGCTCGTTTAGTGAACCGTCAGATCGCCTG
GAGACGCCATCCACGCTGTTTTGACCTCCATAGAAGACACCGGGACCGATCCAGCCTCCGCGGCCCCGAA
TTCCTGCAGCGGCCGCTCTAGAACTAGTGGATCCCCGCGGATGGTGAGCAAGGGCGAGGAGCTGTTCACC
GGGGTGGTGCCCATCCTGGTCGAGCTGGACGGCGACGTAAACGGCCACAAGTTCAGCGTGTCCGGCGAGG
GCGAGGGCGATGCCACCTACGGCAAGCTGACCCTGAAGTTCATCTGCACCACCGGCAAGCTGCCCGTGCC
CTGGCCCACCCTCGTGACCACCCTGACCTACGGCGTGCAGTGCTTCAGCCGCTACCCCGACCACATGAAG
CAGCACGACTTCTTCAAGTCCGCCATGCCCGAAGGCTACGTCCAGGAGCGCACCATCTTCTTCAAGGACG
ACGGCAACTACAAGACCCGCGCCGAGGTGAAGTTCGAGGGCGACACCCTGGTGAACCGCATCGAGCTGAA
GGGCATCGACTTCAAGGAGGACGGCAACATCCTGGGGCACAAGCTGGAGTACAACTACAACAGCCACAAC
GTCTATATCATGGCCGACAAGCAGAAGAACGGCATCAAGGTGAACTTCAAGATCCGCCACAACATCGAGG
ACGGCAGCGTGCAGCTCGCCGACCACTACCAGCAGAACACCCCCATCGGCGACGGCCCCGTGCTGCTGCC
CGACAACCACTACCTGAGCACCCAGTCCGCCCTGAGCAAAGACCCCAACGAGAAGCGCGATCACATGGTC
CTGCTGGAGTTCGTGACCGCCGCCGGGATCACTCTCGGCATGGACGAGCTGTACAAGTAAGCGGGCTCAA
GAATTCGATATCAAGCTTGTCGACCTAGTTCTAGAGGATCCAGACATGATAAGATACATTGATGAGTTTG
GACAAACCACAACTAGAATGCAGTGAAAAAAATGCTTTATTTGTGAAATTTGTGATGCTATTGCTTTATT
TGTAACCATTATAAGCTGCAATAAACAAGTTAACAACAACAATTGCATTCATTTTATGTTTCAGGTTCAG
GGGGAGGTGTGGGAGGTTTTTTAAAGCAAGTAAAACCTCTACAAATGTGGTATGGCTGATTATGATCCTG
CAAGCCTCGTCGTCCTGGCCGGACCACGCTATCTGTGCAAGGTCCCCGGCCCCGGACGCGCGCTCCATGA
GCAGAGCGCCCGCCGCCGAGGCGAAGACTCGGGCGGCGCCCTGCCCGTCCCACCAGGTCAACAGGCGGTA
ACCGGCCTCTTCATCGGGAATGCGCGCGACCTTCAGCATCGCCGGCATGTCCCCCTGGCGGACGGGAAGT
ATCCAGCTCGACCAAGCTGGCCGCGTCGAGTGAAGACGAAAGGGCCTCGTGATACGCCTATTTTTATAGG
TTAATGTCATGATAATAATGGTTTCTTAGACGTCAGGTGGCACTTTTCGGGGAAATGTGCGCGGAACCCC
TATTTGTTTATTTTTCTAAATACATTCAAATATGTATCCGCTCATGAGACAATAACCCTGATAAATGCTT
CAATAATATTGAAAAAGGAAGAGTATGAGTATTCAACATTTCCGTGTCGCCCTTATTCCCTTTTTTGCGG
CATTTTGCCTTCCTGTTTTTGCTCACCCAGAAACGCTGGTGAAAGTAAAAGATGCTGAAGATCAGTTGGG
TGCACGAGTGGGTTACATCGAACTGGATCTCAACAGCGGTAAGATCCTTGAGAGTTTTCGCCCCGAAGAA
CGTTTTCCAATGATGAGCACTTTTAAAGTTCTGCTATGTGGCGCGGTATTATCCCGTGTTGACGCCGGGC
AAGAGCAACTCGGTCGCCGCATACACTATTCTCAGAATGACTTGGTTGAGTACTCACCAGTCACAGAAAA
GCATCTTACGGATGGCATGACAGTAAGAGAATTATGCAGTGCTGCCATAACCATGAGTGATAACACTGCG
GCCAACTTACTTCTGACAACGATCGGAGGACCGAAGGAGCTAACCGCTTTTTTGCACAACATGGGGGATC
ATGTAACTCGCCTTGATCGTTGGGAACCGGAGCTGAATGAAGCCATACCAAACGACGAGCGTGACACCAC
GATGCCTGTAGCAATGGCAACAACGTTGCGCAAACTATTAACTGGCGAACTACTTACTCTAGCTTCCCGG
CAACAATTAATAGACTGGATGGAGGCGGATAAAGTTGCAGGACCACTTCTGCGCTCGGCCCTTCCGGCTG
GCTGGTTTATTGCTGATAAATCTGGAGCCGGTGAGCGTGGGTCTCGCGGTATCATTGCAGCACTGGGGCC
AGATGGTAAGCCCTCCCGTATCGTAGTTATCTACACGACGGGGAGTCAGGCAACTATGGATGAACGAAAT
AGACAGATCGCTGAGATAGGTGCCTCACTGATTAAGCATTGGTAACTGTCAGACCAAGTTTACTCATATA
TACTTTAGATTGATTTAAAACTTCATTTTTAATTTAAAAGGATCTAGGTGAAGATCCTTTTTGATAATCT
CATGACCAAAATCCCTTAACGTGAGTTTTCGTTCCACTGAGCGTCAGACCCCGTAGAAAAGATCAAAGGA
TCTTCTTGAGATCCTTTTTTTCTGCGCGTAATCTGCTGCTTGCAAACAAAAAAACCACCGCTACCAGCGG
TGGTTTGTTTGCCGGATCAAGAGCTACCAACTCTTTTTCCGAAGGTAACTGGCTTCAGCAGAGCGCAGAT
ACCAAATACTGTTCTTCTAGTGTAGCCGTAGTTAGGCCACCACTTCAAGAACTCTGTAGCACCGCCTACA
TACCTCGCTCTGCTAATCCTGTTACCAGTGGCTGCTGCCAGTGGCGATAAGTCGTGTCTTACCGGGTTGG
ACTCAAGACGATAGTTACCGGATAAGGCGCAGCGGTCGGGCTGAACGGGGGGTTCGTGCACACAGCCCAG
CTTGGAGCGAACGACCTACACCGAACTGAGATACCTACAGCGTGAGCTATGAGAAAGCGCCACGCTTCCC
GAAGGGAGAAAGGCGGACAGGTATCCGGTAAGCGGCAGGGTCGGAACAGGAGAGCGCACGAGGGAGCTTC
CAGGGGGAAACGCCTGGTATCTTTATAGTCCTGTCGGGTTTCGCCACCTCTGACTTGAGCGTCGATTTTT
GTGATGCTCGTCAGGGGGGCGGAGCCTATGGAAAAACGCCAGCAACGCGGCCTTTTTACGGTTCCTGGCC
TTTTGCTGGCCTTTTGCTCACATGTTCTTTCCTGCGTTATCCCCTGATTCTGTGGATAACCGTATTACCG
CCTTTGAGTGAGCTGATACCGCTCGCCGCAGCCGAACGACCGAGCGCAGCGAGTCAGTGAGCGAGGAAGC
GGAAG
Features (pLannotate 1.2.2; 17 found; start..end, strand, type, name):
      2..55      +  CDS            lacI (fragment): lac repressor; lacI; The lac repressor binds to the lac operator to inhibit transcription in E. coli. This inhibition can be relieved by adding lactose or isopropyl-β-D-thiogalactopyranoside (IPTG).
    388..443     -  polyA_signal   β-globin poly(A) signal: rabbit β-globin polyadenylation signal (Gil and Proudfoot, 1987)
    518..640     -  CDS            HBB: HBB_COLGU - Experimental evidence at transcript level: Swiss-Prot protein existence level 2. Involved in oxygen transport from the lung to the various peripheral tissues. From Colobus guereza (Mantled guereza) (Eastern black-and-white colobus monkey).
    644..1216    -  intron         β-globin intron: intron from rabbit β-globin gene
   1312..1343    -  misc_feature   MCS (fragment): pUC18/19 multiple cloning site
   1437..1475    -  promoter       minimal CMV promoter: human cytomegalovirus (CMV) immediate early promoter
   1493..1708    -  protein_bind   tetracycline response element (fragment): contains seven copies of the tetracycline operator tetO tetracycline repressor TetR
   1708..1753    +  promoter       TRE3GV promoter (fragment): 3rd-generation Tet-responsive promoter that can be activated by binding of Tet-On® 3G, optimized for retroviral and lentiviral vectors
   1829..1856    +  misc_feature   MCS (fragment): pBluescript multiple cloning site
   1861..2580    +  CDS            EGFP: the original enhanced GFP (Yang et al., 1996) mammalian codon-optimized
   2591..2613    +  misc_feature   MCS (fragment): pBluescript multiple cloning site
   2627..2761    -  polyA_signal   SV40 poly(A) signal: SV40 polyadenylation signal
   2784..2867    -  CDS            large T antigen (fragment): large T antigen from SV40 (simian virus 40)
   2861..3091    -  CDS            str (fragment): STR_KLEPN - Protein inferred from homology: Swiss-Prot protein existence level 3. The aminoglycoside phosphotransferases achieve inactivation of their antibiotic substrates by phosphorylation. From Klebsiella pneumoniae.
   3210..3314    +  promoter       AmpR promoter: bla
   3315..4175    +  CDS            AmpR: β-lactamase; bla; confers resistance to ampicillin, carbenicillin, and related antibiotics
   4346..4934    +  rep_origin     ori: high-copy-number ColE1/pMB1/pBR322/pUC origin of replication
