[The description below was written by a language model from this plasmid's Addgene catalogue record and pLannotate feature annotations shown in this document.]
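Description:
Salsa-BC88-P1H4 is a mammalian expression plasmid built on the pCER206 backbone and belongs to a set of barcoded reporter constructs for PRESTO-Salsa, a multiplexed screening approach for GPCR bioactivity. The sequenced record is about 5.1 kb. It is maintained in E. coli through a high-copy ColE1/pUC-type origin and selected with ampicillin via the bla gene and its native promoter. No mammalian selection marker is annotated, which fits transient use.

The payload is a synthetic EGFP/BC88 insert of roughly 730 bp, placed between BsrGI and HindIII sites and driven by a Tet response element. The feature table shows a tetO array flanked on one side by a minimal CMV promoter on the reverse strand and on the other by a TRE3G-type promoter fragment on the forward strand, suggesting a bidirectional Tet-responsive arrangement. The forward arm leads into mammalian codon-optimised EGFP. The short stretch following it, before the SV40 poly(A) region, is presumably where barcode 88 sits, though the barcode itself is not annotated. The reverse arm runs through an MCS fragment into a rabbit β-globin intron, a partial β-globin coding segment and the β-globin poly(A) signal, with no complete open reading frame annotated there. Small lacI, SV40 large T antigen and aminoglycoside phosphotransferase fragments look like backbone remnants.

A Tet-type transactivator binding the TRE would induce transcription of EGFP together with the barcode, so reporter output could be read both by fluorescence and by sequencing barcoded transcripts. The record does not state which receptor, if any, is paired with BC88.
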