Addgene plasmid #202929: Salsa-BC88-P1H4
Purpose: Expression of barcoded reporter plasmid for PRESTO-Salsa; EGFP/BC88
Depositing lab: Noah Palm. Depositing organization: Yale University. Publication: Highly multiplexed bioactivity screening reveals human and microbiota metabolome-GPCRome interactions. Chen H, Rosen CE, Gonzalez-Hernandez JA, Song D, Potempa J, Ring AM, Palm NW. Cell. 2023 Jul 6;186(14):3095-3110.e19. doi: 10.1016/j.cell.2023.05.024. Epub 2023 Jun 14. PubMed 37321219.
Backbone
  Vector backbone: pCER206
  Vector type: Mammalian Expression
Growth in bacteria
  Bacterial resistance: Ampicillin, 100 μg/mL
  Growth temperature: 37°C
  Growth strain: DH5alpha
  Copy number: High Copy
Gene/Insert
  Gene/Insert name: EGFP/BC88
  Species: Synthetic
  Insert size (bp): 730
  Promoter: Tet Response Element (TRE)
  Cloning method: Restriction Enzyme; 5′ cloning site BsrGI (not destroyed); 3′ cloning site HindIII (not destroyed)
  Sequencing primers: 5′ Custom primer (GAAGCGCGATCACATGG)
Terms and licenses: Academic/Nonprofit Terms; Industry Terms: Not Available to Industry
How to cite: Salsa-BC88-P1H4 was a gift from Noah Palm (Addgene plasmid # 202929 ; http://n2t.net/addgene:202929 ; RRID:Addgene_202929)
