>Addgene plasmid #202929 | Salsa-BC88-P1H4 | depositor partial sequence | sequence record 393802 | BC88
GCGGGCTCAA
